>Addgene plasmid #198811 | pHW539 | addgene full sequence | sequence record 391700 | Addgene NGS Result
AAGCTTGCTAGCCCATGATTACGCCAAGCTACGGGCGGAGTACTGTCCTCCGAGCGGAGTACTGTCCTCC
GAGCGGAGTACTGTCCTCCGAGCGGAGTACTGTCCTCCGAGCGGAGTACTGTCCTCCGAGCGGAGACTCC
CTAGCCCATGATTACGCCAAGCTACGGGCGGAGTACTGTCCTCCGAGCGGAGTACTGTCCTCCGAGCGGA
GTACTGTCCTCCGAGCGGAGTACTGTCCTCCGAGCGGAGTACTGTCCTCCGAGCGGAGACTCCCTAGCCC
ATGATTACGCCAAGCTACGGGCGGAGTACTGTCCTCCGAGCGGAGTACTGTCCTCCGAGCGGAGTACTGT
CCTCCGAGCGGAGTACTGTCCTCCGAGCGGAGTACTGTCCTCCGAGCGGAGACTCCCTAGGGGCGGCCGC
ACTGACTGGGCCGGCCAAAAATGCATAAGGTTTTGCTGGCACTGTTCTTTATCTTTCTGGCACCAGCATC
CGCACTGGCAGTCTCCGAACCGGCCTGCAGGTCGATTTTTTGCAAATTACGAGCGTTGTAGGGGGCGGAG
CGATAGGTCCTATAGGTTTTGGTATATCATCATTCATTCATTCATTGGTACATTCATTTACCCACCTTCC
TCTTTCTGAGCTTCTCTGGAGTTCTGTGCTTCCTTTTTCCCTTATCTTTATACTGTAATTTTTAACTTTC
AGGCATTGATTGGCGCGCCTCTAGAGGATCCCCGGGATTGGCCAAAGGACCCAAAGGTATGTTTCGAATG
ATACTAACATAACATAGAACATTTTCAGGAGGACCCTTGGCTAGCGTCGACGGTACCGGTAAAAATGTCG
GGTGGAAACGAAGAGGATCAGTTGGCACAATGCCAGGCCTATGTGCAACGACACAACATTCAGCAGCTTG
TCAAAGAAGCAATTGTTGTTCTGTGCATACACAAACCCGACAACCCGGTTCTCTTCTTGAAGGATCATTT
TGAAAAACTCAACGAACAACGAGCACAGGAAGGAGGAAATCCGGACGCTGCTGATGATGACGACATCATT
GTGGAGCCACCAAAGAGATCAGGTGGACGCAGAACCGGAATCTCTGCCGAACCAATCAAGGAGGACGATA
CCGAGTACAAGAAGGTTGTGATTCCAAAGGATGATGCTACAAGAAGGTCGCTTGAGTCAGCCATGAGGAA
GAACTTGCTCTTTGCTCATTTGGAGGAGGATGAGCAAAAAACCATGTACGATGCCATGTTCCCAGTTGAG
AAGTCTGCTGGAGAGACCATCATCGAACAGGGAGAAGAAGGAGATAACTTCTATGTTATTGATAAGGGAA
CCGTTGATGTCTACGTCAATCACGAGTACGTTCTCACCATCAACGAGGGTGGATCATTTGGAGAACTTGC
TTTGATCTATGGAACTCCACGTGCTGCAACCGTCATTGCCAAGACCGACGTGAAATTGTGGGCCATCGAC
CGTCTCACCTACCGTCGTATCTTGATGGGATCAGTAACAAAGAAGAGAAAGATGTATGACGAGTTCCTCT
CCAAGGTTCAAATCTTGGCCGATCTCGACCAGTGGGAGCGCGCTAACGTGGCTGATGCTCTTGAGAGATG
CGACTTCGAGCCAGGAACTCATGTCGTCGAGCAAGGACAACCCGGAGACGAATTCTTCATCATTCTCGAG
GGAGAAGCCAATGTGTTGCAGAAGAGAAGCGACGACGCACCATTCGACGTTGTCGGACATCTTGGAATGT
CGGACTATTTCGACGAAATCGCTCTTCTTCTCGACCGCCCACGTGCCGCCACCGTTGTTGCCAAAACCCA
TCTCAAGTGCATCAAGCTGGATCGTAACCGCTTCGAACGTGTCATGGGACCAGTTCGTGAGATCCTGAAG
AGAGACGTTTCAAACTACAACTCATACGTCAAACTGATGACCTAAGGTACCGTAGCTGTCTCATCCTACT
TTCACCTAGTTAACTGCTTGTCTTAAAATCTATGCTTCTCTTTAGTATCTAAAATTTTCCTAGAAGCTTA
CAAGTATATAAATGGTCTCTTCTCAATAAAGGTTGTATATTTATTCATCTTATTGAATCTGCCATTTCCT
CGTTTTTGCGAGTTTATATACCTTCCAATTTTCTTTCTATTGTATTTTCAACTTCTAATTTTAATTCAGG
GAAACTGCTGTACCGGTAGAAAAAATGCTCGAGAGTAAAGGAGAAGAACTTTTCACTGGAGTTGTCCCAA
TTCTTGTTGAATTAGATGGTGATGTTAATGGGCACAAATTTTCTGTCAGTGGAGAGGGTGAAGGTGATGC
AACATACGGAAAACTTACCCTTAAATTTATTTGCACTACTGGAAAACTACCTGTTCCATGGGTAAGTTTA
AACATATATATACTAACTAACCCTGATTATTTAAATTTTCAGCCAACACTTGTCACTACTTTCTGTTATG
GTGTTCAATGCTTCTCGAGATACCCAGATCATATGAAACGGCATGACTTTTTCAAGAGTGCCATGCCCGA
AGGTTATGTACAGGAAAGAACTATATTTTTCAAAGATGACGGGAACTACAAGACACGTAAGTTTAAACAG
TTCGGTACTAACTAACCATACATATTTAAATTTTCAGGTGCTGAAGTCAAGTTTGAAGGTGATACCCTTG
TTAATAGAATCGAGTTAAAAGGTATTGATTTTAAAGAAGATGGAAACATTCTTGGACACAAATTGGAATA
CAACTATAACTCACACAATGTATACATCATGGCAGACAAACAAAAGAATGGAATCAAAGTTGTAAGTTTA
AACATGATTTTACTAACTAACTAATCTGATTTAAATTTTCAGAACTTCAAAATTAGACACAACATTGAAG
ATGGAAGCGTTCAACTAGCAGACCATTATCAACAAAATACTCCAATTGGCGATGGCCCTGTCCTTTTACC
AGACAACCATTACCTGTCCACACAATCTGCCCTTTCGAAAGATCCCAACGAAAAGAGAGACCACATGGTC
CTTCTTGAGTTTGTAACAGCTGCTGGGATTACACATGGCATGGATGAACTATACAAATAGGAATTCGCTA
GCCGGCCATACAAGTAATCCGGATGATCGACGCCAACGTCGTTGAATTTTCAAATTTTAAATACTGAATA
TTTGTTTTTTTTCCTATTATTTATTTATTCTCTTTGTGTTTTTTTTCTTGCTTTCTAAAAAATTAATTCA
ATCCAAATCTAAACATTTTTTTTTCTCTTTCCGTCTCCCAATTCGTATTCCGCTCCTCTCATCTGAACAC
AATGTGCAAGTTTATTTATCTTCTCGCTTTCATTTCATTAGGACGTGGGGGGAATTGGTGGAAGGGGGAA
ACACACAAAAGGATGATGGAAATGAAATAAGGACACACAATATGCAACAACATTCAATTCAGAAATATGG
AGGAAGGTTTAAAAGAAAACATAAAAATATATAGAGGAGGAAGGAAAACTAGTAAAAAATAAGCAAAGAA
ATTAGGCGAACGATGAGAATTGTCCTCGCTTGGGCCCAAAAGGCCTTTTTTTTTTGGCGCCGACGTCAGG
TGGCACTTTTCGGGGAAATGTGCGCGGAACCCCTATTTGTTTATTTTTCTAAATACATTCAAATATGTAT
CCGCTCATGAGACAATAACCCTGATAAATGCTTCAATAATATTGAAAAAGGAAGAGTATGAGTATTCAAC
ATTTCCGTGTCGCCCTTATTCCCTTTTTTGCGGCATTTTGCCTTCCTGTTTTTGCTCACCCAGAAACGCT
GGTGAAAGTAAAAGATGCTGAAGATCAGTTGGGTGCACGAGTGGGTTACATCGAACTGGATCTCAACAGC
GGTAAGATCCTTGAGAGTTTTCGCCCCGAAGAACGTTTTCCAATGATGAGCACTTTTAAAGTTCTGCTAT
GTGGCGCGGTATTATCCCGTATTGACGCCGGGCAAGAGCAACTCGGTCGCCGCATACACTATTCTCAGAA
TGACTTGGTTGAGTACTCACCAGTCACAGAAAAGCATCTTACGGATGGCATGACAGTAAGAGAATTATGC
AGTGCTGCCATAACCATGAGTGATAACACTGCGGCCAACTTACTTCTGACAACGATCGGAGGACCGAAGG
AGCTAACCGCTTTTTTGCACAACATGGGGGATCATGTAACTCGCCTTGATCGTTGGGAACCGGAGCTGAA
TGAAGCCATACCAAACGACGAGCGTGACACCACGATGCCTGTAGCAATGGCAACAACGTTGCGCAAACTA
TTAACTGGCGAACTACTTACTCTAGCTTCCCGGCAACAATTAATAGACTGGATGGAGGCGGATAAAGTTG
CAGGACCACTTCTGCGCTCGGCCCTTCCGGCTGGCTGGTTTATTGCTGATAAATCTGGAGCCGGTGAGCG
TGGGTCTCGCGGTATCATTGCAGCACTGGGGCCAGATGGTAAGCCCTCCCGTATCGTAGTTATCTACACG
ACGGGGAGTCAGGCAACTATGGATGAACGAAATAGACAGATCGCTGAGATAGGTGCCTCACTGATTAAGC
ATTGGTAACTGTCAGACCAAGTTTACTCATATATACTTTAGATTGATTTAAAACTTCATTTTTAATTTAA
AAGGATCTAGGTGAAGATCCTTTTTGATAATCTCATGACCAAAATCCCTTAACGTGAGTTTTCGTTCCAC
TGAGCGTCAGACCCCGTAGAAAAGATCAAAGGATCTTCTTGAGATCCTTTTTTTCTGCGCGTAATCTGCT
GCTTGCAAACAAAAAAACCACCGCTACCAGCGGTGGTTTGTTTGCCGGATCAAGAGCTACCAACTCTTTT
TCCGAAGGTAACTGGCTTCAGCAGAGCGCAGATACCAAATACTGTTCTTCTAGTGTAGCCGTAGTTAGGC
CACCACTTCAAGAACTCTGTAGCACCGCCTACATACCTCGCTCTGCTAATCCTGTTACCAGTGGCTGCTG
CCAGTGGCGATAAGTCGTGTCTTACCGGGTTGGACTCAAGACGATAGTTACCGGATAAGGCGCAGCGGTC
GGGCTGAACGGGGGGTTCGTGCACACAGCCCAGCTTGGAGCGAACGACCTACACCGAACTGAGATACCTA
CAGCGTGAGCTATGAGAAAGCGCCACGCTTCCCGAAGGGAGAAAGGCGGACAGGTATCCGGTAAGCGGCA
GGGTCGGAACAGGAGAGCGCACGAGGGAGCTTCCAGGGGGAAACGCCTGGTATCTTTATAGTCCTGTCGG
GTTTCGCCACCTCTGACTTGAGCGTCGATTTTTGTGATGCTCGTCAGGGGGGCGGAGCCTATGGAAAAAC
GCCAGCAACGCGGCCTTTTTACGGTTCCTGGCCTTTTGCTGGCCTTTTGCTCACATGTTCTTTCCTGCGT
TATCCCCTGATTCTGTGGATAACCGTATTACCGCCTTTGAGTGAGCTGATACCGCTCGCCGCAGCCGAAC
GACCGAGCGCAGCGAGTCAGTGAGCGAGGAAGCGGAAGAGCGCCCAATACGCAAACCGCCTCTCCCCGCG
CGTTGGCCGATTCATTAATGCAGCTGGCACGACAGGTTTCCCGACTGGAAAGCGGGCAGTGAGCGCAACG
CAATTAATGTGAGTTAGCTCACTCATTAGGCACCCCAGGCTTTACACTTTATGCTTCCGGCTCGTATGTT
GTGTGGAATTGTGAGCGGATAACAATTTCACACAGGAAACAGCTATGACCATGATTACGCCAAGCTGTAA
GTTTAAACATGATCTTACTAACTAACTATTCTCATTTAAATTTTCAGAGCTTAAAAATGGCTGAAATCAC
TCACAACGATGGATACGCTAACAACTTGGAAATGAAAT
Features (pLannotate 1.2.2; 13 found; start..end, strand, type, name):
     36..130     +  protein_bind   5X UAS: five tandem copies of the "ScaI site" 17-mer CGGAGTACTGTCCTCCG, an upstream activating sequence (UAS) that efficiently binds yeast Gal4 (Webster et al., 1988; Pfeiffer et al., 2010) GAL4
    169..263     +  protein_bind   5X UAS: five tandem copies of the "ScaI site" 17-mer CGGAGTACTGTCCTCCG, an upstream activating sequence (UAS) that efficiently binds yeast Gal4 (Webster et al., 1988; Pfeiffer et al., 2010) GAL4
    302..396     +  protein_bind   5X UAS: five tandem copies of the "ScaI site" 17-mer CGGAGTACTGTCCTCCG, an upstream activating sequence (UAS) that efficiently binds yeast Gal4 (Webster et al., 1988; Pfeiffer et al., 2010) GAL4
    719..736     -  misc_feature   MCS (fragment): pUC18/19 multiple cloning site
    835..1932    +  CDS            kin-2: KAPR_CAEEL - Also known as kin-a. Experimental evidence at protein level: Swiss-Prot protein existence level 1. Controls the rhythmic contraction of enteric muscles probably by regulating G-protein coupled receptor aex-2-mediated calcium influx in GABAergic DVB neurons. From Caenorhabditis elegans.
   2204..3067    +  CDS            Q80R: Q80R is a fluorescent protein, derived from Aequorea victoria.
   3593..3697    +  promoter       AmpR promoter: bla
   3698..4558    +  CDS            AmpR: β-lactamase; bla; confers resistance to ampicillin, carbenicillin, and related antibiotics
   4729..5317    +  rep_origin     ori: high-copy-number ColE1/pMB1/pBR322/pUC origin of replication
   5500..5592    +  CDS            lacI (fragment): lac repressor; lacI; The lac repressor binds to the lac operator to inhibit transcription in E. coli. This inhibition can be relieved by adding lactose or isopropyl-β-D-thiogalactopyranoside (IPTG).
   5605..5626    +  protein_bind   CAP binding site: CAP binding activates transcription in the presence of cAMP. E. coli catabolite activator protein
   5641..5671    +  promoter       lac promoter: promoter for the E. coli lac operon
   5679..5695    +  protein_bind   lac operator: The lac repressor binds to the lac operator to inhibit transcription in E. coli. This inhibition can be relieved by adding lactose or isopropyl-β-D-thiogalactopyranoside (IPTG). lac repressor encoded by lacI
