[The description below was written by a language model from this plasmid's Addgene catalogue record and pLannotate feature annotations shown in this document.]
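Description:
pHW539 is a C. elegans expression plasmid built on the pPD117.01 backbone from the Fire Lab vector kit. It serves as an effector construct for the cGAL-UAS bipartite expression system. It is maintained in E. coli as a high-copy plasmid through a ColE1/pUC-type origin and is selected with ampicillin via the β-lactamase gene and its own promoter. Remnants of the pUC lineage are also annotated (a lacI fragment, CAP binding site, lac promoter and operator, and a fragment of the multiple cloning site), but these play no role in the worm payload.

The roughly 2.7 kb insert begins with three tandem 5X UAS blocks, giving fifteen Gal4-binding sites in total. These make transcription dependent on a Gal4-based driver supplied from a separate transgene. The record does not annotate the minimal promoter that presumably lies between the UAS array and the coding region. Downstream is the kin-2 coding sequence, which encodes the regulatory subunit of cAMP-dependent protein kinase. It carries a G310D substitution recorded as abolishing cAMP binding. A regulatory subunit that cannot respond to cAMP would be expected to keep the catalytic subunit inhibited, which explains the dominant-negative effect on PKA. According to the insert name, an SL2 trans-splicing sequence links kin-2 to a GFP coding sequence, detected in the feature table as an Aequorea victoria-derived fluorescent protein. The two proteins are therefore made separately from one operon-like transcript, and GFP marks the expressing cells. The let-858 3'UTR named in the insert terminates the cassette, although neither it nor SL2 is annotated in the table.

When combined with cell-specific cGAL driver strains, the construct is used to lower PKA activity in chosen neurons, notably sensory neurons.
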