Addgene plasmid #198811: pHW539
Purpose: Dominant negative form of Protein Kinase A (PKA). Lowers PKA activity in targeted neurons.
Depositing lab: Paul Sternberg. Depositing organization: California Institute of Technology. Publication: A cGAL-UAS bipartite expression toolkit for Caenorhabditis elegans sensory neurons. Nava S, Palma W, Wan X, Oh JY, Gharib S, Wang H, Revanna JS, Tan M, Zhang M, Liu J, Chen CH, Lee JS, Perry B, Sternberg PW. Proc Natl Acad Sci U S A. 2023 Dec 19;120(51):e2221680120. doi: 10.1073/pnas.2221680120. Epub 2023 Dec 14. PubMed 38096407.
Backbone
  Vector backbone: pPD117.01
  Backbone manufacturer: Fire Lab C. elegans Vector Kit
  Vector type: Worm Expression
Growth in bacteria
  Bacterial resistance: Ampicillin, 100 μg/mL
  Growth temperature: 37°C
  Growth strain: DH5alpha
  Copy number: High Copy
Gene/Insert
  Gene/Insert name: 15xUAS::PKA(DN)-SL2-GFP::let-858 3'UTR
  Species: C. elegans (nematode)
  Insert size (bp): 2706
  Mutation: G310D mutation to abolish the binding of cAMP of Si
  Cloning method: Gibson Cloning
Terms and licenses: Academic/Nonprofit Terms; Industry Terms: Not Available to Industry
How to cite: pHW539 was a gift from Paul Sternberg (Addgene plasmid # 198811 ; http://n2t.net/addgene:198811 ; RRID:Addgene_198811)
